>Addgene plasmid #180420 | pSL1-GFP | addgene full sequence | sequence record 357217 | Addgene NGS Result
CAGACCCATGACCTTGCTGACGGTGCGCTCGATGTAATCCGCTTCGTGGCCGGGCTTGCGCTCTGCCAGC
GCTGGGCTGGCCTCGGCCATGGCCTTGCCGATTTCCTCGGCACTGCGGCCCCGGCTGGCCAGCTTCTGCG
CGGCGATAAAGTCGCACTTGCTGAGGTCATCACCGAAGCGCTTGACCAGCCCGGCCATCTCGCTGCGGTA
CTCGTCCAGCGCCGTGCGCCGGTGGCGGCTAAGCTGCCGCTCGGGCAGTTCGAGGCTGGCCAGCCTGCGG
GCCTTCTCCTGCTGCCGCTGGGCCTGCTCGATCTGCTGGCCAGCCTGCTGCACCAGCGCCGGGCCAGCGG
TGGCGGTCTTGCCCTTGGATTCACGCAGCAGCACCCACGGCTGATAACCGGCGCGGGTGGTGTGCTTGTC
CTTGCGGTTGGTGAAGCCCGCCAAGCGGCCATAGTGGCGGCTGTCGGCGCTGGCCGGGTCGGCGTCGTAC
TCGCTGGCCAGCGTCCGGGCAATCTGCCCCCGAAGTTCACCGCCTGCGGCGTCGGCCACCTTGACCCATG
CCTGATAGTTCTTCGGGCTGGTTTCCACTACCAGGGCAGGCTCCCGGCCCTCGGCTTTCATGTCATCCAG
GTCAAACTCGCTGAGGTCGTCCACCAGCACCAGACCATGCCGCTCCTGCTCGGCGGGCCTGATATACACG
TCATTGCCCTGGGCATTCATCCGCTTGAGCCATGGCGTGTTCTGGAGCACTTCGGCGGCTGACCATTCCC
GGTTCATCATCTGGCCGGTGGTGGCGTCCCTGACGCCGATATCGAAGCGCTCACAGCCCATGGCCTTGAG
CTGTCGGCCTATGGCCTGCAAAGTCCTGTCGTTCTTCATCGGGCCACCAAGCGCAGCCAGATCGAGCCGT
CCTCGGTTGTCAGTGGCGTCAGGTCGAGCAAGAGCAACGATGCGATCAGCAGCACCACCGTAGGCATCAT
GGAAGCCAGCATCACGGTTAGCCATAGCTTCCAGTGCCACCCCCGCGACGCGCTCCGGGCGCTCTGCGCG
GCGCTGCTCACCTCGGCGGCTACCTCCCGCAACTCTTTGGCCAGCTCCACCCATGCCGCCCCTGTCTGGC
GCTGGGCTTTCAGCCACTCCGCCGCCTGCGCCTCGCTGGCCTGCTGGGTCTGGCTCATGACCTGCCGGGC
TTCGTCGGCCAGTGTCGCCATGCTCTGGGCCAGCGGTTCGATCTGCTCCGCTAACTCGTTGATGCCTCTG
GATTTCTTCACTCTGTCGATTGCGTTCATGGTCTATTGCCTCCCGGTATTCCTGTAAGTCGATGATCTGG
GCGTTGGCGGTGTCGATGTTCAGGGCCACGTCTGCCCGGTCGGTGCGGATGCCCCGGCCTTCCATCTCCA
CCACGTTCGGCCCCAGGTGAACACCGGGCAGGCGCTCGATGCCCTGCGCCTCAAGTGTTCTGTGGTCAAT
GCGGGCGTCGTGGCCAGCCCGCTCTAATGCCCGGTTGGCATGGTCGGCCCATGCCTCGCGGGTCTGCTCA
AGCCATGCCTTGGGCTTGAGCGCTTCGGTCTTCTGTGCCCCGCCCTTCTCCGGGGTCTTGCCGTTGTACC
GCTTGAACCACTGAGCGGCGGGCCGCTCGATGCCGTCATTGATCCGCTCGGAGATCATCAGGTGGCAGTG
CGGGTTCTCGCCGCCACCGGCATGGATGGCCAGCGTATACGGCAGGCGCTCGGCACCGGTCAGGTGCTGG
GCGAACTCGGACGCCAGCGCCTTCTGCTGGTCGAGGGTCAGCTCGACCGGCAGGGCAAATTCGACCTCCT
TGAACAGCCGCCCATTGGCGCGTTCATACAGGTCGGCAGCATCCCAGTAGTCGGCGGGCCGCTCGACGAA
CTCCGGCATGTGCCCGGATTCGGCGTGCAAGACTTCATCCATGTCGCGGGCATACTTGCCTTCGCGCTGG
ATGTAGTCGGCCTTGGCCCTGGCCGATTGGCCGCCCGACCTGCTGCCGGTTTTCGCCGTAAGGTGATAAA
TCGCCATGCTGCCTCGCTGTTGCTTTTGCTTTTCGGCTCCATGCAATGGCCCTCGGAGAGCGCACCGCCC
GAAGGGTGGCCGTTAGGCCAGTTTCTCGAAGAGAAACCGGTAAGTGCGCCCTCCCCTACAAAGTAGGGTC
GGGATTGCCGCCGCTGTGCCTCCATGATAGCCTACGAGACAGCACATTAACAATGGGGTGTCAAGATGGT
TAAGGGGAGCAACAAGGCGGCGGATCGGCTGGCCAAGCTCGAAGAACAACGAGCGCGAATCAATGCCGAA
ATTCAGCGGGTGCGGGCAAGGGAACAGCAGCAAGAGCGCAAGAACGAAACAAGGCGCAAGGTGCTGGTGG
GGGCCATGATTTTGGCCAAGGTGAACAGCAGCGAGTGGCCGGAGGATCGGCTCATGGCGGCAATGGATGC
GTACCTTGAACGCGACCACGACCGCGCCTTGTTCGGTCTGCCGCCACGCCAGAAGGATGAGCCGGGCTGA
ATGATCGACCGAGACAGGCCCTGCGGGGCTGCACACGCGCCCCCACCCTTCGGGTAGGGGGAAAGGCCGC
TAAAGCGGCTAAAAGCGCTCCAGCGTATTTCTGCGGGGTTTGGTGTGGGGTTTAGCGGGCTTTGCCCGCC
TTTCCCCCTGCCGCGCAGCGGTGGGGCGGTGTGTAGCCTAGCGCAGCGAATAGACCAGCTATCCGGCCTC
TGGCCGGGCATATTGGGCAAGGGCAGCAGCGCCCCACAAGGGCGCTGATAACCGCGCCTAGTGGATTATT
CTTAGATAATCATGGATGGATTTTTCCAACACCCCGCCAGCCCCCGCCCCTGCTGGGTTTGCAGGTTTGG
GGGCGTGACAGTTATTGCAGGGGTTCGTGACAGTTATTGCAGGGGGGCGTGACAGTTATTGCAGGGGTTC
GTGACAGTTAGTACGGGAGTGACGGGCACTGGCTGGCAATGTCTAGCAACGGCAGGCATTTCGGCTGAGG
GTAAAAGAACTTTCCGCTAAGCGATAGACTGTATGTAAACACAGTATTGCAAGGACGCGGAACATGCCTC
ATGTGGCGGCCAGGACGGCCAGCCGGGATCGGGATACTGGTCGTTACCAGAGCCACCGACCCGAGCAAAC
CCTTCTCTATCAGATCGTTGACGAGTATTACCCGGCATTCGCTGCGCTTATGGCAGAGCAGGGAAAGGAA
TTGCCGGGCTATGTGCAACGGGAATTTGAAGAATTTCTCCAATGCGGGCGGCTGGAGCATGGCTTTCTAC
GGGTTCGCTGCGAGTCTTGCCACGCCGAGCACCTGGTCGCTTTCAGAAATCAATCTAAAGTATATATGAG
TAAACTTGGTCTGACAGGCCCCTTGAGACCAGCTTTGGCAGTTTATTCTTGACATGTAGTGAGGGGGCTG
GTATAATCACATAGTACTGTTATACAGAAACAGAGGAGATATTACATATGAGTAAAGGAGAAGAGCTTTT
CACAGGAGTTGTCCCAATCCTCGTGGAATTAGACGGTGATGTTAATGGGCACAAGTTCTCTGTCAGTGGA
GAGGGTGAAGGCGACGCAACATATGGCAAGCTGACCCTTAAATTTATTTGCACCACGGGTAAACTACCTG
TTCCATGGCCAACACTGGTCACTACGTTCGGGTATGGGGTTCAGTGCTTTGCGCGCTACCCAGATCACAT
GAAACAGCACGACTTTTTCAAGAGTGCAATGCCCGAAGGCTATGTACAGGAGAGAACCATCTTTTTTAAG
GATGACGGCAACTATAAGACACGCGCCGAAGTGAAGTTCGAGGGTGATACCCTTGTTAATAGAATCGAGT
TAAAGGGTATTGACTTTAAGGAAGATGGAAATATTTTAGGCCACAAACTGGAATATAACTATAACTCCCA
TAATGTGTACATTATGGCCGACAAGCAAAAGAACGGTATCAAGGTTAACTTCAAGATCAGACACAACATT
GAGGATGGAAGCGTTCAACTAGCCGACCATTACCAACAAAACACCCCAATTGGCGATGGGCCTGTGCTGT
TACCAGACAACCATTACCTGTCCACTCAATCTGCCCTTTCGAAAGATCCCAACGAAAAGCGCGACCACAT
GGTCCTTCTTGAGTTTGTCACGGCTGCTGGGATTACACACGGCATGGATGAACTATACAAATAAATCCTG
AGACCAGACCAATAAAAAACGCCCGGCGGCAACCGAGCGTTCTGAACAAATCCAGATGGAGTTCTGAGGT
CATTACTGGATCTATCAACAGGAGTCCAAGCGAGCTCGATATCAAATTACGCCCCGCCCTGCCACTCATC
GCAGTACTGTTGTAATTCATTAAGCATTCTGCCGACATGGAAGCCATCACAAACGGCATGATGAACCTGA
ATCGCCAGCGGCATCAGCACCTTGTCGCCTTGCGTATAATATTTGCCCATGGTGAAAACGGGGGCGAAGA
AGTTGTCCATATTGGCCACGTTTAAATCAAAACTGGTGAAACTCACCCAGGGATTGGCTGAAACGAAAAA
CATATTCTCAATAAACCCTTTAGGGAAAGAGCATTTGTCAAGTCGGTCTCACCGAGCGGCCGCGTGTTAC
AACCAATTAACCAATTCTGATTAGAAAAACTCATCGAGCATCAAATGAAACTGCAATTTATTCATATCAG
GATTATCAATACCATATTTTTGAAAAAGCCGTTTCTGTAATGAAGGAGAAAACTCACCGAGGCAGTTCCA
TAGGATGGCAAGATCCTGGTATCGGTCTGCGATTCCGACTCGTCCAACATCAATACAACCTATTAATTTC
CCCTCGTCAAAAATAAGGTTATCAAGTGAGAAATCACCATGAGTGACGACTGAATCCGGTGAGAATGGCA
AAAGCTTATGCATTTCTTTCCAGACTTGTTCAACAGGCCAGCCATTACGCTCGTCATCAAAATCACTCGC
ATCAACCAAACCGTTATTCATTCGTGATTGCGCCTGAGCGAGGCGAAATACGCGATCGCTGTTAAAAGGA
CAATTACAAACAGGAATCGAATGCAACCGGCGCAGGAACACTGCCAGCGCATCAACAATATTTTCACCTG
AATCAGGATATTCTTCTAATACCTGGAATGCTGTTTTCCCGGGGATCGCAGTGGTGAGTAACCATGCATC
ATCAGGAGTACGGATAAAATGCTTGATGGTCGGAAGAGGCATAAATTCCGTCAGCCAGTTTAGTCTGACC
ATCTCATCTGTAACATCATTGGCAACGCTACCTTTGCCATGTTTCAGAAACAACTCTGGCGCATCGGGCT
TCCCATACAATCGATAGATTGTCGCACCTGATTGCCCGACATTATCGCGAGCCCATTTATACCCATATAA
ATCAGCATCCATGTTGGAATTTAATCGCGGCCTGGAGCAAGACGTTTCCCGTTGAATATGGCTCATAACA
CCCCTTGTATTACTGTTTATGTAAGCAGACAGTTTTATTGTTCATGATGATATATTTTTATCTTGTGCAA
TGTAACATCAGAGATTTTGAGACACAACGTGGCTTTGTTGAATAAATCGAACTTTTGCTGAGTTGAAGGA
TCAGTCATGACCAAAATCCCTTAACGTGAGTCAGCCTGCCGCCTTGGGCCGGGTGATGTCGTACTTGCCC
GCCGCGAACTCGGTTACCGTCCAGCCCAGCGCGACCAGCTCCGGCAACGCCTCGCGCACCCGCTGGCGGC
GCTTGCGCATGGTCGAACCACTGGCCTCTGACGGCCAGACATAGCCGCACAAGGTATCTATGGAAGCCTT
GCCGGTTTTGCCGGGGTCGATCCAGCCACACAGCCGCTGGTGCAGCAGGCGGGCGGTTTCGCTGTCCAGC
GCCCGCACCTCGTCCATGCTGATGCGCACATGCTGGCCGCCACCCATGACGGCCTGCGCGATCAAGGGGT
TCAGGGCCACGTACAGGCGCCCGTCCGCCTCGTCGCTGGCGTACTCCGACAGCAGCCGAAACCCCTGCCG
CTTGCGGCCATTCTGGGCGATGATGGATACCTTCCAAAGGCGCTCGATGCAGTCCTGTATGTGCTTGAGC
GCCCCACCACTATCGACCTCTGCCCCGATTTCCTTTGCCAGCGCCCGATAGCTACCTTTGACCACCATGG
CATCAGCGGTGACGGCCTCCCACTTGGGTTCCAGGAACAGCCGGAGCTGCCGTCCGCCTTCGGTCTTGGG
TTCCGGGCCAAGCACTAGGCCATTAGGCCCAGCCATGGCCACCAGCCCTTGCAGGATGCGCAGATCATCA
GCGCCCAGCGGCTCCGGGCCGCTGAACTCGATCCGCTTGCCGTCGCCGTAGTCATACGTCACGTCCAGCT
TGCTGCGCTTGCGCTCGCCCCGCTTGAGGGCACGGAACAGGCCGGGGGCCAGACAGTGCGCCGGGTCGTG
CCGGACGTGGCTGAGGCTGTGCTTGTTCTTAGGCTTCACCACGGGGCACCCCCTTGCTCTTGCGCTGCCT
CTCCAGCACGGCGGGCTTGAGCACCCCGCCGTCATGCCGCCTGAACCACCGATCAGCGAACGGTGCGCCA
TAGTTGGCCTTGCTCACACCGAAGCGGACGAAGAACCGGCGCTGGTCGTCGTCCACACCCCATTCCTCGG
CCTCGGCGCTGGTCATGCTCGACAGGTAGGACTGCCAGCGGATGTTATCGACCAGTACCGAGCTGCCCCG
GCTGGCCTGCTGCTGGTCGCCTGCGCCCATCATGGCCGCGCCCTTGCTGGCATGGTGCAGGAACACGATA
GAGCACCCGGTATCGGCGGCGATGGCCTCCATGCGACCGATGACCTGGGCCATGGGGCCGCTGGCGTTTT
CTTCCTCGATGTGGAACCGGCGCAGCGTGTCCAGCACCATCAGGCGGCGGCCCTCGGCGGCGCGCTTGAG
GCCGTCGAACCACTCCGGGGCCATGATGTTGGGCAGGCTGCCGATCAGCGGCTGGATCAGCAGGCCGTCA
GCCACGGCTTGCCGTTCCTCGGCGCTGAGGTGCGCCCCAAGGGCGTGCAGGCGGTGATGAATGGCGGTGG
GCGGGTCTTCGGCGGGCAGGTAGATCACCGGGCCGGTGGGCAGTTCGCCCACCTCCAGCAGATCCGGCCC
GCCTGCAATCTGTGCGGCCAGTTGCAGGGCCAGCATGGATTTACCGGCACCACCGGGCGACACCAGCGCC
CCGACCGTACCGGCCACCATGTTGGGCAAAACGTAGTCCAGCGGTGGCGGCGCTGCTGCGAACGCCTCCA
GAATATTGATAGGCTTATGGGTAGCCATTGATTGCCTCCTTTGCAGGCAGTTGGTGGTTAGGCGCTGGCG
GGGTCACTACCCCCGCCCTGCGCCGCTCTGAGTTCTTCCAGGCACTCGCGCAGCGCCTCGTATTCGTCGT
CGGTCAGCCAGAACTTGCGCTGACGCATCCCTTTGGCCTTCATGCGCTCGGCATATCGCGCTTGGCGTAC
AGCGTCAGGGCTGGCCAGCAGGTCGCCGGTCTGCTTGTCCTTTTGGTCTTTCATATCAGTCACCGAGAAA
CTTGCCGGGGCCGAAAGGCTTGTCTTCGCGGAACAAGGACAAGGTGCAGCCGTCAAGGTTAAGGCTGGCC
ATATCAGCGACTGAAAAGCGGCCAGCCTCGGCCTTGTTTGACGTATAACCAAAGCCACCGGGCAACCAAT
AGCCCTTGTCACTTTTGATCAGGTAGACCGACCCTGAAGCGCTTTTTTCGTATTCCATAAAACCCCCTTC
TGTGCGTGAGTACTCATAGTATAACAGGCGTGAGTACCAACGCAAGCACTACATGCTGAAATCTGGCCCG
CCCCTGTCCATGCCTCGCTGGCGGGGTGCCGGTGCCCGTGCCAGCTCGGCCCGCGCAAGCTGGACGCTGG
G
Features (pLannotate 1.2.2; 12 found; start..end, strand, type, name):
    879..1289    -  CDS            mobB: MOBB2_ECOLX - Protein predicted: Swiss-Prot protein existence level 4. This protein is essential to promote the specific transfer of the plasmid in the presence of conjugative plasmids. From Escherichia coli.
   2118..2205    -  oriT           RSF1010 oriT: origin of transfer of the broad-host-range plasmid RSF1010 (Scholz et al., 1989)
   2236..2517    +  CDS            mobC: MOBC_ECOLX - Protein predicted: Swiss-Prot protein existence level 4. This protein is essential to promote the specific transfer of the plasmid in the presence of conjugative plasmids. From Escherichia coli.
   2547..2941    +  rep_origin     RSF1010 oriV: replication origin of the broad-host-range plasmid RSF1010; requires the RSF1010 RepA/B/C proteins for replication (Scholz et al., 1989)
   3478..4191    +  CDS            GFPmut3: GFPmut3 is a basic (constitutively fluorescent) green fluorescent protein published in 1996, derived from Aequorea victoria. It is reported to be a very rapidly-maturing weak dimer.
   4212..4246    -  terminator     lambda t0 terminator: minimal transcription terminator from phage lambda (Scholtissek and Grosse, 1987)
   4317..4578    -  CDS            CmR (fragment): chloramphenicol acetyltransferase; cat; confers resistance to chloramphenicol
   4641..5456    -  CDS            KanR: aminoglycoside phosphotransferase; aph(3')-Ia; confers resistance to kanamycin in bacteria or G418 (Geneticin®) in eukaryotes
   5631..6482    -  CDS            RSF1010 RepC (fragment): replication protein C of the broad-host-range plasmid RSF1010 (Scholz et al., 1989); repC
   6469..7308    -  CDS            RSF1010 RepA: replication protein A of the broad-host-range plasmid RSF1010 (Scholz et al., 1989); repA
   7300..7374    -  ncRNA          Plasmid R1162: Accession: RF00043 - R1162-like plasmid antisense RNA
   7819..879     -  CDS            RSF1010 RepB (across the origin): replication protein B of the broad-host-range plasmid RSF1010 (Scholz et al., 1989); repB
