[The description below was written by a language model from this plasmid's Addgene catalogue record and pLannotate feature annotations shown in this document.]
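Description:
pSL1-GFP is a low-copy, broad-host-range bacterial expression plasmid built on pBTK402, a backbone previously shown to replicate in several species of bee gut bacteria. The 7.9 kb sequenced record shows that the replication machinery comes from RSF1010. It carries the RSF1010 oriV together with the repA, repB and repC genes whose products that origin requires, plus an R1162-like antisense RNA of the kind associated with this plasmid family. Because these replication functions are plasmid-encoded rather than borrowed from the host, such replicons can be maintained in a wide range of bacteria. The plasmid also carries the RSF1010 oriT and the mobB and mobC mobilisation genes, so it can be transferred by conjugation when a helper conjugative system is present. Selection is by kanamycin through an aph(3')-Ia KanR gene. A fragment of a chloramphenicol acetyltransferase gene lies next to it and appears to be a non-functional remnant.

The payload is GFP, annotated as GFPmut3, a rapidly maturing Aequorea victoria variant. According to the record, the parent pSL1 was made by replacing the RFP dropout cassette of pBTK402 with the E1010 red chromoprotein gene, and pSL1-GFP then swapped that gene for the GFP from pBTK520. The catalogue purpose line says the plasmid "encodes a GFP promoter", but no promoter is annotated or named, so the element driving GFP is not stated. A lambda t0 terminator is annotated just downstream of GFP, and the repository notes a 394 bp discrepancy from the depositor's sequence at the BBa_B0015 terminator, which is not known to affect function. The plasmid's design suits fluorescent labelling of bee gut bacteria, consistent with the associated study of gut-restricted symbionts of social bees.
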