Addgene plasmid #180420: pSL1-GFP
Purpose: Kan resistant plasmid derived from pBTK402, a broad-host-range plasmid previously shown to replicate in multiple species of bee gut bacteria. It encodes a GFP promoter.
Depositing lab: Nancy Moran. Depositing organization: University of Texas at Austin. Publication: Species divergence in gut-restricted bacteria of social bees. Li Y, Leonard SP, Powell JE, Moran NA. Proc Natl Acad Sci U S A. 2022 May 3;119(18):e2115013119. doi: 10.1073/pnas.2115013119. Epub 2022 Apr 25. PubMed 35467987.
Backbone
  Vector backbone: pBTK402
  Backbone manufacturer: Jeffrey Barrick (Addgene plasmid # 110598)
  Vector type: Bacterial Expression
Growth in bacteria
  Bacterial resistance: Kanamycin, 50 μg/mL
  Growth temperature: 37°C
  Growth strain: DH5alpha
  Copy number: Low Copy
Gene/Insert
  Gene/Insert name: GFP
Resource information
  A portion of this plasmid was derived from a plasmid made by: plasmid pSL1 was built by replacing the RFP dropout in pBTK402 (Addgene plasmid # 110598) with the E1010 Red Chromprotein gene from part BBa_E1010 from the iGem registry. plasmid pSL1-GFP replaces E1010 with the GFP from pBTK520 (Addgene plasmid # 110604).
Terms and licenses: Academic/Nonprofit Terms; Industry Terms: Not Available to Industry
Depositor comments: Please note: Plasmid contains a 394bp discrepancy downstream of GFP at the BBa_B0015 Terminator compared to the depositor's provided sequence. This discrepancy is not known to affect plasmid function.
How to cite: pSL1-GFP was a gift from Nancy Moran (Addgene plasmid # 180420 ; http://n2t.net/addgene:180420 ; RRID:Addgene_180420)
